>Addgene plasmid #209844 | Stx5L-mCherry | addgene full sequence | sequence record 413646 | Addgene NGS Result
TAGTTATTAATAGTAATCAATTACGGGGTCATTAGTTCATAGCCCATATATGGAGTTCCGCGTTACATAA
CTTACGGTAAATGGCCCGCCTGGCTGACCGCCCAACGACCCCCGCCCATTGACGTCAATAATGACGTATG
TTCCCATAGTAACGCCAATAGGGACTTTCCATTGACGTCAATGGGTGGAGTATTTACGGTAAACTGCCCA
CTTGGCAGTACATCAAGTGTATCATATGCCAAGTACGCCCCCTATTGACGTCAATGACGGTAAATGGCCC
GCCTGGCATTATGCCCAGTACATGACCTTATGGGACTTTCCTACTTGGCAGTACATCTACGTATTAGTCA
TCGCTATTACCATGGTGATGCGGTTTTGGCAGTACATCAATGGGCGTGGATAGCGGTTTGACTCACGGGG
ATTTCCAAGTCTCCACCCCATTGACGTCAATGGGAGTTTGTTTTGGCACCAAAATCAACGGGACTTTCCA
AAATGTCGTAACAACTCCGCCCCATTGACGCAAATGGGCGGTAGGCGTGTACGGTGGGAGGTCTATATAA
GCAGAGCTGGTTTAGTGAACCGTCAGATCCGCTAGCGCTACCGGACTCAGATCTCGAGCTCAAGCTTCGA
ATTCATGATCCCCCGCAAGCGCTACGGCAGCAAGAACACCGACCAGGGCGTGTACCTGGGCCTGAGCAAG
ACCCAGGTGCTGAGCCCCGCCACCGCCGGCAGCAGCAGCAGCGACATCGCCCCCCTGCCCCCCCCCGTGA
CCCTGGTGCCCCCCCCCCCCGACACCATGAGCTGCCGCGACCGCACCCAGGAGTTCCTGAGCGCCTGCAA
GAGCCTGCAGACCCGCCAGAACGGCATCCAGACCAACAAGCCCGCCCTGCGCGCCGTGCGCCAGCGCAGC
GAGTTCACCCTGATGGCCAAGCGCATCGGCAAGGACCTGAGCAACACCTTCGCCAAGCTGGAGAAGCTGA
CCATCCTGGCCAAGCGCAAGAGCCTGTTCGACGACAAGGCCGTGGAGATCGAGGAGCTGACCTACATCAT
CAAGCAGGACATCAACAGCCTGAACAAGCAGATCGCCCAGCTGCAGGACTTCGTGCGCGCCAAGGGCAGC
CAGAGCGGCCGCCACCTGCAGACCCACAGCAACACCATCGTGGTGAGCCTGCAGAGCAAGCTGGCCAGCA
TGAGCAACGACTTCAAGAGCGTGCTGGAGGTGCGCACCGAGAACCTGAAGCAGCAGCGCAGCCGCCGCGA
GCAGTTCAGCCGCGCCCCCGTGAGCGCCCTGCCCCTGGCCCCCAACCACCTGGGCGGCGGCGCCGTGGTG
CTGGGCGCCGAGAGCCACGCCAGCAAGGACGTGGCCATCGACATGATGGACAGCCGCACCAGCCAGCAGC
TGCAGCTGATCGACGAGCAGGACAGCTACATCCAGAGCCGCGCCGACACCATGCAGAACATCGAGAGCAC
CATCGTGGAGCTGGGCAGCATCTTCCAGCAGCTGGCCCACATGGTGAAGGAGCAGGAGGAGACCATCCAG
CGCATCGACGAGAACGTGCTGGGCGCCCAGCTGGACGTGGAGGCCGCCCACAGCGAGATCCTGAAGTACT
TCCAGAGCGTGACCAGCAACCGCTGGCTGATGGTGAAGATCTTCCTGATCCTGATCGTGTTCTTCATCAT
CTTCGTGGTGTTCCTGGCCCGGGATCCACCGGTCGCCACCATGGTGAGCAAGGGCGAGGAGGATAACATG
GCCATCATCAAGGAGTTCATGCGCTTCAAGGTGCACATGGAGGGCTCCGTGAACGGCCACGAGTTCGAGA
TCGAGGGCGAGGGCGAGGGCCGCCCCTACGAGGGCACCCAGACCGCCAAGCTGAAGGTGACCAAGGGTGG
CCCCCTGCCCTTCGCCTGGGACATCCTGTCCCCTCAGTTCATGTACGGCTCCAAGGCCTACGTGAAGCAC
CCCGCCGACATCCCCGACTACTTGAAGCTGTCCTTCCCCGAGGGCTTCAAGTGGGAGCGCGTGATGAACT
TCGAGGACGGCGGCGTGGTGACCGTGACCCAGGACTCCTCCCTGCAGGACGGCGAGTTCATCTACAAGGT
GAAGCTGCGCGGCACCAACTTCCCCTCCGACGGCCCCGTAATGCAGAAGAAGACCATGGGCTGGGAGGCC
TCCTCCGAGCGGATGTACCCCGAGGACGGCGCCCTGAAGGGCGAGATCAAGCAGAGGCTGAAGCTGAAGG
ACGGCGGCCACTACGACGCTGAGGTCAAGACCACCTACAAGGCCAAGAAGCCCGTGCAGCTGCCCGGCGC
CTACAACGTCAACATCAAGTTGGACATCACCTCCCACAACGAGGACTACACCATCGTGGAACAGTACGAA
CGCGCCGAGGGCCGCCACTCCACCGGCGGCATGGACGAGCTGTACAAGTAAAGCGGCCGCGACTCTAGAT
CATAATCAGCCATACCACATTTGTAGAGGTTTTACTTGCTTTAAAAAACCTCCCACACCTCCCCCTGAAC
CTGAAACATAAAATGAATGCAATTGTTGTTGTTAACTTGTTTATTGCAGCTTATAATGGTTACAAATAAA
GCAATAGCATCACAAATTTCACAAATAAAGCATTTTTTTCACTGCATTCTAGTTGTGGTTTGTCCAAACT
CATCAATGTATCTTAAGGCGTAAATTGTAAGCGTTAATATTTTGTTAAAATTCGCGTTAAATTTTTGTTA
AATCAGCTCATTTTTTAACCAATAGGCCGAAATCGGCAAAATCCCTTATAAATCAAAAGAATAGACCGAG
ATAGGGT
[37 nt withheld, positions 2808-2844]
AAAGAACGTGGACTCCAACGTCAAAGG
[49 nt withheld, positions 2872-2920]
T
[91 nt withheld, positions 2922-3012]
G
[124 nt withheld, positions 3014-3137]
CAGGTGGCACTTTTCGGGGAAATGTGCGCGGAACCCCTATTTGTTTATTTTTCTAAATACATTCAAATAT
GTATCCGCTCATGAGACAATAACCCTGATAAATGCTTCAATAATATTGAAAAAGGAAGAGTCCTGAGGCG
GAAAGAACCAGCTGTGGAATGTGTGTCAGTTAGGGTGTGGAAAGTCCCCAGGCTCCCCAGCAGGCAGAAG
TATGCAAAGCATGCATCTCAATTAGTCAGCAACCAGGTGTGGAAAGTCCCCAGGCTCCCCAGCAGGCAGA
AGTATGCAAAGCATGCATCTCAATTAGTCAGCAACCATAGTCCCGCCCCTAACTCCGCCCATCCCGCCCC
TAACTCCGCCCAGTTCCGCCCATTCTCCGCCCCATGGCTGACTAATTTTTTTTATTTATGCAGAGGCCGA
GGCCGCCTCGGCCTCTGAGCTATTCCAGAAGTAGTGAGGAGGCTTTTTTGGAGGCCTAGGCTTTTGCAAA
GATCGATCAAGAGACAGGATGAGGATCGTTTCGCATGATTGAACAAGATGGATTGCACGCAGGTTCTCCG
GCCGCTTGGGTGGAGAGGCTATTCGGCTATGACTGGGCACAACAGACAATCGGCTGCTCTGATGCCGCCG
TGTTCCGGCTGTCAGCGCAGGGGCGCCCGGTTCTTTTTGTCAAGACCGACCTGTCCGGTGCCCTGAATGA
ACTGCAAGACGAGGCAGCGCGGCTATCGTGGCTGGCCACGACGGGCGTTCCTTGCGCAGCTGTGCTCGAC
GTTGTCACTGAAGCGGGAAGGGACTGGCTGCTATTGGGCGAAGTGCCGGGGCAGGATCTCCTGTCATCTC
ACCTTGCTCCTGCCGAGAAAGTATCCATCATGGCTGATGCAATGCGGCGGCTGCATACGCTTGATCCGGC
TACCTGCCCATTCGACCACCAAGCGAAACATCGCATCGAGCGAGCACGTACTCGGATGGAAGCCGGTCTT
GTCGATCAGGATGATCTGGACGAAGAGCATCAGGGGCTCGCGCCAGCCGAACTGTTCGCCAGGCTCAAGG
CGAGCATGCCCGACGGCGAGGATCTCGTCGTGACCCATGGCGATGCCTGCTTGCCGAATATCATGGTGGA
AAATGGCCGCTTTTCTGGATTCATCGACTGTGGCCGGCTGGGTGTGGCGGACCGCTATCAGGACATAGCG
TTGGCTACCCGTGATATTGCTGAAGAGCTTGGCGGCGAATGGGCTGACCGCTTCCTCGTGCTTTACGGTA
TCGCCGCTCCCGATTCGCAGCGCATCGCCTTCTATCGCCTTCTTGACGAGTTCTTCTGAGCGGGACTCTG
GGGTTCGAAATGACCGACCAAGCGACGCCCAACCTGCCATCACGAGATTTCGATTCCACCGCCGCCTTCT
ATGAAAGGTTGGGCTTCGGAATCGTTTTCCGGGACGCCGGCTGGATGATCCTCCAGCGCGGGGATCTCAT
GCTGGAGTTCTTCGCCCACCCTAGGGGGAGGCTAACTGAAACACGGAAGGAGACAATACCGGAAGGAACC
CGCGCTATGACGGCAATAAAAAGACAGAATAAAACGCACGGTGTTGGGTCGTTTGTTCATAAACGCGGGG
TTCGGTCCCAGGGCTGGCACTCTGTCGATACCCCACCGAGACCCCATTGGGGCCAATACGCCCGCGTTTC
TTCCTTTTCCCCACCCCACCCCCCAAGTTCGGGTGAAGGCCCAGGGCTCGCAGCCAACGTCGGGGCGGCA
GGCCCTGCCATAGCCTCAGGTTACTCATATATACTTTAGATTGATTTAAAACTTCATTTTTAATTTAAAA
GGATCTAGGTGAAGATCCTTTTTGATAATCTCATGACCAAAATCCCTTAACGTGAGTTTTCGTTCCACTG
AGCGTCAGACCCCGTAGAAAAGATCAAAGGATCTTCTTGAGATCCTTTTTTTCTGCGCGTAATCTGCTGC
TTGCAAACAAAAAAACCACCGCTACCAGCGGTGGTTTGTTTGCCGGATCAAGAGCTACCAACTCTTTTTC
CGAAGGTAACTGGCTTCAGCAGAGCGCAGATACCAAATACTGTTCTTCTAGTGTAGCCGTAGTTAGGCCA
CCACTTCAAGAACTCTGTAGCACCGCCTACATACCTCGCTCTGCTAATCCTGTTACCAGTGGCTGCTGCC
AGTGGCGATAAGTCGTGTCTTACCGGGTTGGACTCAAGACGATAGTTACCGGATAAGGCGCAGCGGTCGG
GCTGAACGGGGGGTTCGTGCACACAGCCCAGCTTGGAGCGAACGACCTACACCGAACTGAGATACCTACA
GCGTGAGCTATGAGAAAGCGCCACGCTTCCCGAAGGGAGAAAGGCGGACAGGTATCCGGTAAGCGGCAGG
GTCGGAACAGGAGAGCGCACGAGGGAGCTTCCAGGGGGAAACGCCTGGTATCTTTATAGTCCTGTCGGGT
TTCGCCACCTCTGACTTGAGCGTCGATTTTTGTGATGCTCGTCAGGGGGGCGGAGCCTATGGAAAAACGC
CAGCAACGCGGCCTTTTTACGGTTCCTGGCCTTTTGCTGGCCTTTTGCTCACATGTTCTTTCCTGCGTTA
TCCCCTGATTCTGTGGATAACCGTATTACCGCCATGCAT
Features (pLannotate 1.2.2; 15 found; start..end, strand, type, name):
     61..364     +  enhancer       CMV enhancer: human cytomegalovirus immediate early enhancer
    365..568     +  promoter       CMV promoter: human cytomegalovirus (CMV) immediate early promoter
    591..634     +  misc_feature   MCS (fragment): multiple cloning site
    635..1699    +  CDS            STX5: STX5_HUMAN - Also known as STX5A. Experimental evidence at protein level: Swiss-Prot protein existence level 1. Mediates endoplasmic reticulum to Golgi transport. Together with p115/USO1 and GM130/GOLGA2, involved in vesicle tethering and fusion at the cis-Golgi membrane to maintain the stacked and inter- connected structure of the Golgi apparatus. From Homo sapiens (Human).
   1721..2428    +  CDS            mCherry: mCherry is a basic (constitutively fluorescent) red fluorescent protein published in 2004, derived from Discosoma sp.. It is reported to be a very rapidly-maturing monomer with low acid sensitivity.
   2448..2531    +  CDS            large T antigen (fragment): large T antigen from SV40 (simian virus 40)
   2554..2675    +  polyA_signal   SV40 poly(A) signal: SV40 polyadenylation signal
   2709..3137    -  rep_origin     f1 ori (sequence partly withheld): f1 bacteriophage origin of replication; arrow indicates direction of (+) strand synthesis
   3164..3268    +  promoter       AmpR promoter: bla
   3270..3627    +  promoter       SV40 promoter: SV40 enhancer and early promoter
   3662..4456    +  CDS            NeoR/KanR: aminoglycoside phosphotransferase from Tn5; aph(3')-II (or nptII); confers resistance to neomycin, kanamycin, and G418 (Geneticin®)
   4477..4629    +  CDS            ble (fragment): BLE_KLEPN - Experimental evidence at protein level: Swiss-Prot protein existence level 1. Binding protein with a strong affinity to the bleomycin family of antibiotics. Binds to CL990; an antimitotic-antibiotic compound. From Klebsiella pneumoniae.
   4688..4735    +  polyA_signal   HSV TK poly(A) signal: herpes simplex virus thymidine kinase polyadenylation signal (Cole and Stacy, 1985)
   4826..4842    -  polyA_signal   bGH poly(A) signal (fragment): bovine growth hormone polyadenylation signal
   5064..5652    +  rep_origin     ori: high-copy-number ColE1/pMB1/pBR322/pUC origin of replication
