[The description below was written by a language model from this plasmid's Addgene catalogue record and pLannotate feature annotations shown in this document.]
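Description:
Stx5L-mCherry is a mammalian expression plasmid built on the Clontech pmCherry-N1 backbone that produces human syntaxin 5 (STX5) fused at its C terminus to the red fluorescent protein mCherry. The STX5 coding sequence was inserted between the EcoRI and BamHI sites of the multiple cloning site, both of which remain intact. This places it downstream of the human cytomegalovirus immediate early enhancer and promoter and in frame with mCherry, and the transcript ends at an SV40 polyadenylation signal. The record describes the insert as wild-type Stx5 retaining methionine 55. The name points to the long form of the protein, but because that internal methionine is kept, the record does not rule out additional initiation there.

The plasmid replicates in E. coli from a high-copy ColE1/pUC-type origin and also carries an f1 phage origin. Selection relies on a single Tn5 aminoglycoside phosphotransferase (NeoR/KanR) gene driven by tandem promoters. A bacterial bla-type promoter gives kanamycin resistance in bacteria, while the SV40 enhancer/early promoter, paired with an HSV TK polyadenylation signal, allows G418 selection of transfected mammalian cells. The short large T antigen, ble and bGH poly(A) fragments in the feature table are partial matches to backbone sequence rather than functional elements.

STX5 is a SNARE protein involved in ER-to-Golgi transport and in maintaining Golgi structure. The fusion is therefore suited to visualising syntaxin 5 localisation and trafficking by fluorescence microscopy. The associated publication concerns a congenital disorder of glycosylation caused by a start-site-specific variant in this gene.
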