Addgene plasmid #209844: Stx5L-mCherry
Purpose: Expresses Stx5L-mCherry in mammalian cells
Depositing lab: Geert van den Bogaart. Depositing organization: University of Groningen. Publication: Congenital disorder of glycosylation caused by starting site-specific variant in syntaxin-5. Linders PTA, Gerretsen ECF, Ashikov A, Vals MA, de Boer R, Revelo NH, Arts R, Baerenfaenger M, Zijlstra F, Huijben K, Raymond K, Muru K, Fjodorova O, Pajusalu S, Ounap K, Ter Beest M, Lefeber D, van den Bogaart G. Nat Commun. 2021 Oct 28;12(1):6227. doi: 10.1038/s41467-021-26534-y. PubMed 34711829.
Backbone
  Vector backbone: pmCherry-N1
  Backbone manufacturer: Clontech
  Vector type: Mammalian Expression
Growth in bacteria
  Bacterial resistance: Kanamycin, 50 μg/mL
  Growth temperature: 37°C
  Growth strain: DH5alpha
  Copy number: High Copy
Gene/Insert
  Gene/Insert name: STX5 (alt name: Syntaxin 5)
  Species: H. sapiens (human)
  Mutation: Wildtype Stx5 (with 55M)
  GenBank ID: NM_003164.5
  Entrez Gene: STX5 (a.k.a. CDG2AA, SED5, STX5A)
  Promoter: CMV
  Tag / fusion protein: mCherry (C terminal on insert)
  Cloning method: Restriction Enzyme; 5′ cloning site EcoRI (not destroyed); 3′ cloning site BamHI (not destroyed)
  Sequencing primers: 5′ pEGFP-cmv; 3′ mCherry_N1
Terms and licenses: Academic/Nonprofit Terms; Industry Terms: Not Available to Industry
How to cite: Stx5L-mCherry was a gift from Geert van den Bogaart (Addgene plasmid # 209844 ; http://n2t.net/addgene:209844 ; RRID:Addgene_209844)
